>Addgene plasmid #106732 | gh72 | addgene full sequence | sequence record 220968 | Addgene Assembled Full Sequence
CTAAATTGTAAGCGTTAATATTTTGTTAAAATTCGCGTTAAATTTTTGTTAAATCAGCTCATTTTTTAAC
CAATAGGCCGAAATCGGCAAAATCCCTTATAAATCAAAAGAATAGACCGAGATAGGGTTGAGTGGCCGCT
ACAGGGCGCTCCCATTCGCCATTCAGGCTGCGCAACTGTTGGGAAGGGCGTTTCGGTGCGGGCCTCTTCG
CTATTACGCCAGCTGGCGAAAGGGGGATGTGCTGCAAGGCGATTAAGTTGGGTAACGCCAGGGTTTTCCC
AGTCACGACGTTGTAAAACGACGGCCAGTGAGCGCGACGTAATACGACTCACTATAGGGCGAATTGGCGG
AAGGCCGTCAAGGCCACGTGTCTTGTCCAGAGCTCGATATCGAATTCGAGGGCCTATTTCCCATGATTCC
TTCATATTTGCATATACGATACAAGGCTGTTAGAGAGATAATTGGAATTAATTTGACTGTAAACACAAAG
ATATTAGTACAAAATACGTGACGTAGAAAGTAATAATTTCTTGGGTAGTTTGCAGTTTTAAAATTATGTT
TTAAAATGGACTATCATATGCTTACCGTAACTTGAAAGTATTTCGATTTCTTGGCTTTATATATCTTGTG
GAAAGGACGAAACACCGCGGGGACCTTGGCGCCTGGGTTTTAGAGCTAGAAATAGCAAGTTAAAATAAGG
CTAGTCCGTTATCAACTTGAAAAAGTGGCACCGAGTCGGTGCTTTTTTTGGTACCTGGAGCACAAGACTG
GCCTCATGGGCCTTCCGCTCACTGCCCGCTTTCCAGTCGGGAAACCTGTCGTGCCAGCTGCATTAACATG
GTCATAGCTGTTTCCTTGCGTATTGGGCGCTCTCCGCTTCCTCGCTCACTGACTCGCTGCGCTCGGTCGT
TCGGGTAAAGCCTGGGGTGCCTAATGAGCAAAAGGCCAGCAAAAGGCCAGGAACCGTAAAAAGGCCGCGT
TGCTGGCGTTTTTCCATAGGCTCCGCCCCCCTGACGAGCATCACAAAAATCGACGCTCAAGTCAGAGGTG
GCGAAACCCGACAGGACTATAAAGATACCAGGCGTTTCCCCCTGGAAGCTCCCTCGTGCGCTCTCCTGTT
CCGACCCTGCCGCTTACCGGATACCTGTCCGCCTTTCTCCCTTCGGGAAGCGTGGCGCTTTCTCATAGCT
CACGCTGTAGGTATCTCAGTTCGGTGTAGGTCGTTCGCTCCAAGCTGGGCTGTGTGCACGAACCCCCCGT
TCAGCCCGACCGCTGCGCCTTATCCGGTAACTATCGTCTTGAGTCCAACCCGGTAAGACACGACTTATCG
CCACTGGCAGCAGCCACTGGTAACAGGATTAGCAGAGCGAGGTATGTAGGCGGTGCTACAGAGTTCTTGA
AGTGGTGGCCTAACTACGGCTACACTAGAAGAACAGTATTTGGTATCTGCGCTCTGCTGAAGCCAGTTAC
CTTCGGAAAAAGAGTTGGTAGCTCTTGATCCGGCAAACAAACCACCGCTGGTAGCGGTGGTTTTTTTGTT
TGCAAGCAGCAGATTACGCGCAGAAAAAAAGGATCTCAAGAAGATCCTTTGATCTTTTCTACGGGGTCTG
ACGCTCAGTGGAACGAAAACTCACGTTAAGGGATTTTGGTCATGAGATTATCAAAAAGGATCTTCACCTA
GATCCTTTTAAATTAAAAATGAAGTTTTAAATCAATCTAAAGTATATATGAGTAAACTTGGTCTGACAGT
TACCAATGCTTAATCAGTGAGGCACCTATCTCAGCGATCTGTCTATTTCGTTCATCCATAGTTGCCTGAC
TCCCCGTCGTGTAGATAACTACGATACGGGAGGGCTTACCATCTGGCCCCAGTGCTGCAATGATACCGCG
AGAACCACGCTCACCGGCTCCAGATTTATCAGCAATAAACCAGCCAGCCGGAAGGGCCGAGCGCAGAAGT
GGTCCTGCAACTTTATCCGCCTCCATCCAGTCTATTAATTGTTGCCGGGAAGCTAGAGTAAGTAGTTCGC
CAGTTAATAGTTTGCGCAACGTTGTTGCCATTGCTACAGGCATCGTGGTGTCACGCTCGTCGTTTGGTAT
GGCTTCATTCAGCTCCGGTTCCCAACGATCAAGGCGAGTTACATGATCCCCCATGTTGTGCAAAAAAGCG
GTTAGCTCCTTCGGTCCTCCGATCGTTGTCAGAAGTAAGTTGGCCGCAGTGTTATCACTCATGGTTATGG
CAGCACTGCATAATTCTCTTACTGTCATGCCATCCGTAAGATGCTTTTCTGTGACTGGTGAGTACTCAAC
CAAGTCATTCTGAGAATAGTGTATGCGGCGACCGAGTTGCTCTTGCCCGGCGTCAATACGGGATAATACC
GCGCCACATAGCAGAACTTTAAAAGTGCTCATCATTGGAAAACGTTCTTCGGGGCGAAAACTCTCAAGGA
TCTTACCGCTGTTGAGATCCAGTTCGATGTAACCCACTCGTGCACCCAACTGATCTTCAGCATCTTTTAC
TTTCACCAGCGTTTCTGGGTGAGCAAAAACAGGAAGGCAAAATGCCGCAAAAAAGGGAATAAGGGCGACA
CGGAAATGTTGAATACTCATACTCTTCCTTTTTCAATATTATTGAAGCATTTATCAGGGTTATTGTCTCA
TGAGCGGATACATATTTGAATGTATTTAGAAAAATAAACAAATAGGGGTTCCGCGCACATTTCCCCGAAA
AGTGCCAC
Features (pLannotate 1.2.2; 10 found; start..end, strand, type, name):
      3..134     -  rep_origin     M13 ori (fragment): M13 bacteriophage origin of replication; arrow indicates direction of (+) strand synthesis
    155..311     -  CDS            lacZα (fragment): LacZα fragment of β-galactosidase; lacZ fragment
    320..338     +  promoter       T7 promoter: promoter for bacteriophage T7 RNA polymerase
    398..638     +  promoter       U6 promoter: RNA polymerase III promoter for human U6 snRNA
    667..742     +  misc_RNA       gRNA scaffold: guide RNA scaffold for the Streptococcus pyogenes CRISPR/Cas9 system
    789..836     -  CDS            lacI (fragment): lac repressor; lacI; The lac repressor binds to the lac operator to inhibit transcription in E. coli. This inhibition can be relieved by adding lactose or isopropyl-β-D-thiogalactopyranoside (IPTG).
    873..913     -  rep_origin     RSF ori (fragment): Plasmids containing the RSF 1030 origin of replication can be propagated in E. coli cells that contain additional plasmids with compatible origins.
    991..1579    -  rep_origin     ori: high-copy-number ColE1/pMB1/pBR322/pUC origin of replication
   1750..2610    -  CDS            AmpR: β-lactamase; bla; confers resistance to ampicillin, carbenicillin, and related antibiotics
   2611..2715    -  promoter       AmpR promoter: bla
