[The description below was written by a language model from this plasmid's Addgene catalogue record and pLannotate feature annotations shown in this document.]
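Description:
gh72 is a small mammalian-expression guide RNA plasmid built on the EPB104 backbone, designed to produce a single CRISPR guide directed against human B3GNT6, a glycosyltransferase gene. It belongs to a validated gRNA collection covering the human glycosyltransferase genes. The assembled sequence is about 2.7 kb. In bacteria it is maintained at high copy number through a ColE1/pUC-type origin and selected with ampicillin via a β-lactamase gene driven by its native bla promoter.

The functional cassette consists of a human U6 promoter, which recruits RNA polymerase III, followed by a short gap where the 20-nucleotide targeting spacer sits, and then the Streptococcus pyogenes Cas9 gRNA scaffold. Transcription from U6 therefore yields a complete single guide RNA that can load into SpCas9 and direct it to the B3GNT6 locus. The plasmid carries no Cas9 coding sequence and no mammalian selection marker or reporter in the annotated features, so the nuclease must be supplied separately, for example from a co-transfected plasmid or a Cas9-expressing cell line. A T7 promoter lies upstream of the U6 element and corresponds to the region used for sequencing the insert.

The remaining annotations, fragments of an M13 origin, lacZα, lacI and an RSF origin, are partial remnants of the parental cloning vector and are unlikely to have functional roles here. The record notes restriction-enzyme cloning but does not state the sites used. Typical use is transient delivery into human cells to knock out or edit B3GNT6 in studies of glycosylation.
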