Addgene plasmid #106732: gh72
Purpose: expression of gRNA targeting B3GNT6
Depositing lab: Eric-Paul Bennett. Depositing organization: University of Copenhagen. Publication: A validated gRNA library for CRISPR/Cas9 targeting of the human glycosyltransferase genome. Narimatsu Y, Joshi HJ, Zhang Y, Gomes C, Chen YH, Lorenzetti F, Furukawa S, Schjoldager K, Hansen L, Clausen H, Bennett EP, Wandall HH. Glycobiology. 2018 Jan 5. pii: 4791732. doi: 10.1093/glycob/cwx101. PubMed 29315387.
Backbone
  Vector backbone: EPB104
  Backbone manufacturer: Eric-Paul Bennett (Addgene plasmid # 68369)
  Backbone size w/o insert (bp): 2376
  Vector type: Mammalian Expression
Growth in bacteria
  Bacterial resistance: Ampicillin, 100 μg/mL
  Growth temperature: 37°C
  Growth strain: DH5alpha
  Copy number: High Copy
Gene/Insert
  Gene/Insert name: B3GNT6
  gRNA/shRNA sequence: GCGGGGACCTTGGCGCCTGG
  Species: H. sapiens (human)
  Entrez Gene: B3GNT6 (a.k.a. B3Gn-T6, MGC119334, MGC119336, MGC119337, IMAGE:4907098)
  Cloning method: Restriction Enzyme; 5′ cloning site unknown (unknown if destroyed); 3′ cloning site unknown (unknown if destroyed)
  Sequencing primers: 5′ T7NP
Terms and licenses: Academic/Nonprofit Terms; Industry Terms: Not Available to Industry
How to cite: gh72 was a gift from Eric-Paul Bennett (Addgene plasmid # 106732 ; http://n2t.net/addgene:106732 ; RRID:Addgene_106732)
