>Addgene plasmid #106732 | gh72 | addgene partial sequence | sequence record 220967 | hU6-F
TTGGAATTAATTTGACTGTAAACACAAAGATATTAGTACAAAATACGTGACGTAGAAAGTAATAATTTCT
TGGGTAGTTTGCAGTTTTAAAATTATGTTTTAAAATGGACTATCATATGCTTACCGTAACTTGAAAGTAT
TTCGATTTCTTGGCTTTATATATCTTGTGGAAAGGACGAAACACCGCGGGGACCTTGGCGCCTGGGTTTT
AGAGCTAGAAATAGCAAGTTAAAATAAGGCTAGTCCGTTATCAACTTGAAAAAGTGGCACCGAGTCGGTG
CTTTTTTTGGTACCTGGAGCACAAGACTGGCCTCATGGGCCTTCCGCTCACTGCCCGCTTTCCAGTCGGG
AAACCTGTCGTGCCAGCTGCATTAACATGGTCATAGCTGTTTCCTTGCGTATTGGGCGCTCTCCGCTTCC
TCGCTCACTGACTCGCTGCGCTCGGTCGTTCGGGTAAAGCCTGGGGTGCCTAATGAGCAAAAGGCCAGCA
AAAGGCCAGGAACCGTAAAAAGGCCGCGTTGCTGGCGTTTTTCCATAGGCTCCGCCCCCCTGACGAGCAT
CACAAAAATCGACGCTCAAGTCAGAGGTGGCGAAACCCGACAGGACTATAAAGATACCAGGCGTTTCCCC
CTGGAAGCTCCCTCGTGCGCTCTCCTGTTCCGACCCTGCCGCTTACCGGATACCTGTCCGCCTTTCTCCC
TTCGGGAAGCGTGGCGCTTTCTCATAGCTCACGCTGTAGGTATCTCAGTTCGGTGTAGGTCGTTCGCTCC
AAGCTGGGCTGTGTGCACGAACCCCCCGTTCAGCCCGACCGCTGCGCCTTATCCGGTAACTATCGTCTTG
AGTCCAACCCGGTAAGACACGACTTATCGCCACTGGCAGCAGCCACTGG
